>Addgene plasmid #110936 | KG#901 | addgene full sequence | sequence record 216868 | Addgene NGS Result
ATTGTGAGCGGATAACAATTTCACACAGGAAACAGCTATGACCATGATTACGCCAAGCTTGCATGCCTGA
CACTAAGTTTCTCTGCAGTGTTACACGAACTTTTTACAATCTACTACTACTAACGAACGTCGCTTGTATG
TGTTGCGCTCTGAAAAGTTCACATCTGTTGCTGCCTTTTGTACATTATTTGAGAATCTTTACTCATTTCG
TGTTCTTTTATCAATTTAGTGAATAAACTGATTCATATTGATTAACAAGTAGTTGAACAAAAAGAAACGG
TGTCCTTTTGTGTTTGCATTTTATCTCTGTCCTTTGTAGTCTGATTTTAATTTTTTCTTACTCTATTCAT
CTCCTTCTCTGCTCCACCAAACCGGTATATATGACTAGGGCTTACACAGACGTGCTTCATTTTCTTTTCT
TGCTTCTTCCCCACAAATGATACACTGTCAATGGGCGAGGAAGAAGAGCTGCTTCTTGGGACGGACTCGT
CGTTCTTTCTCATCAATCACCGGCGATGCACTCGACACAAACACGTTACAAGAAAGACCCTCCCGGGCTC
TTTCAGCCCATTTTGTTGAAATATGTGCTTTTGAAACGCAACATTCGAATGATTTGTCACGACAGTCGGC
CTAATTAATTGACTCTCGAAAATGAGCATACGATTGAGTGTTAATGTGCCGAAGATGTAGGGAGGAGCAA
GAAAAGAGGGTGGAAGAGATGATGAGTGACAGACTGTCTTAACAGATGACCTGCTTGTGGTGGTCACCTG
TCGAGTTATGATCTCAGTAATTGCTTCAATTTTCCACATACGTTCCCAAGTGTCTCATTAGAATATAAAT
AAGACAATATTTTGTTCTGTGTCCTGTAGAGAATACACAATTCCAACTAGAAACGTTTTTTTTCATTTTT
TTAAATTGATTTCAAAACATCTTTTGACCTGATGTCAGTGTGGGGGATTTTTTTGGCATTTGTAATCGAA
ATTAATGAATTTTTAGACAATTTCTGAAAAATAGTAAGGTTTAAAAAAATCTTAAGGACGGCACACACTG
TACAACAATACTTTGACTGATGGTTTTTCTGTTTTTCATTACAATCTTATTTTTTCTAGTCAGCTTTTTT
ATGTGATTATTTAAAAAAACAATGGTCTTGCTTTAGATAGTCAAGATCTCACACTCTTAATAAAAAAGGT
TTTAATACTTCAGATTTTGCTTTAACTTTTGGAAATTGCCAACCGTTTCTGAAAAATTTGAAGTCTTTGA
AAACAATTACAGCACTTTTGCACGTTTTGCTGCTATCAAATGTTTAATATAAATAAGCAAAATATTTGTG
AAAAATAAAATACTTCACTTCATTTTTTAAATTTTGCTTCTTTCTCACAAATGATATATTGACTGTAAAT
GTCAGAATTTTGAAAAGTTAAAAAAAATTATGTTGAAAATTTATTTTTTTTTCTTACTGACAGACTGATG
TGCCTTTTTCAGCATCTTGAATAAGTTCAAGTTTTTTTAATCGAAGCTGTTTCCAGTGTCTGTCAGTGAC
CCACACACTAGAACGCCTAAAATAAAAATCGAAATTTTTGGAGTATCCGAATTTAATTTGGAATCAAATT
GATGCTTGAAATATATGTGAGCTCTTAAAATAATAATAAAAAATTGCTACAATCATTTTATTAAAATATT
TTTCGATCTAAAAATTGTTCATCATTGAGTAATGTAATTTTGATAAATTAGACCCCCCCCCCTTCTTCTA
CAAAACTGATCAAAAGGTCCGAAAGACTTAGAAGACCCGCACAATAGTAGAATATTCAATGGCCGAATAG
TGAATGCGCGAGGCGGGTGGTTGCTGTCTTCTCGGTTCATATAAGGCTCATCTGTTCAATCACCAAATGA
TCGATGTGTTTTTGTGGCCTTCGGCGTCAGTTTGGAGCAGCACTTCAACCTCATTGAAACCTCTGTCTTC
CTCCTATCTTTGCCTTTTTTTAGTCAAGAGGCGGTGTGAACGACGCAATATTCCCGTTGGTTATCACCAC
ACTAGAAGTTTTTTTGAGCACTCTTATCAGGGAACAATTATTGATGATTTATTGCCAACTAGTGGGTTGG
TTTTGCTATTTTTTGAAATTTACTGGTATGGTCTTTTGAGATTTTCAGGCAGTTAAAACTTACTAAGACT
GATGGTTAACAAAAAGTTGTAATATACAATACTAACTGAAGCGAAACTTTGAACGAAAAATATATTAAAC
TGTTAAATTTTATTTGCAGCTAGCTAACTAATAATTTGTATGTTTAGTGCATTTAAAAAAGTTTTCAGCT
ATATTATAATGATAGTTTGAAACTATGATAAAACTGAGTTTATACGACTTTTTGAATACACAAAAAAAAT
TTAAAAATTTTTTGAAAACTTTTTTAATGTATTTTTTGTAGTATTTTATTTTCCCTGGCCTAGGAATTAT
GAAAAAAAGTTTCTAGATTTCAATTTATTCCTTATTTTGACAAATTATTATGAAATAATTCATTAATTTC
ATTTTGTACGTAAATGGGCGGGACTAATGAGATCCTCAAACTCCTTGTGATTCTCTTTCCTCCTCGCCTT
CTTCTACCATACTCCTGGACCTCGCTCTTCCCGCGCACTCTCTTCCCCCTCTTTCACTCTTGCCACACTT
GCCAAGGGAGTCATAAATCGTGCAACATGTTTAGTAGGTGCCGTTTTGAAATATAGATGCTCTTTTTTTC
TTTCTCACAAACCATCTTTTAGTTGGTCTCGCTCATCTATTTTGAAAAATGACGATCCGTGTAGAGCTTT
GATTCTTCATAGTTATTTTCTTGTGTGTGCGTCGGGCCTCATACTGCCAGGTAGAGTGTACGTGTTTACC
TAACAAGGGAGAGGTCTATGTGGCACTGCGCACTTCATCGTATGCAAATTTGCTTTTATGATCTCTTCCC
TCAGGTCATTGTCCATCATAAGCATCCGCACACTTTTTTTTTGGTGTTTTCTTCTCTTTTTTTGGGTCAC
CAGTTCACAACCAAAAATATAGGTGGTCAAAACATAACATTTTTCTGTACTTACAGTAAGTGGAAATGTC
GTCTAAGCACACTTAGAATATTCTAAATAAAAGAGAATTATTAGAAAACAACTTTAAAATGTTTCTGGCA
ACGTTTTGAAAGTTTGAGAAATTTATAACAAACGTTCAAATCAAGTTGCAACATAATTAGAATATAAAAT
TTGTGAAAAACACTTTTTGGTCAACTTCCAAAATTATCAATGATGAAAAAGTGACTGTTTGCAACTATTT
GGCTTTAAATTAAAGAACTAATTTTTTATTTTAATTTTCACTATTTCCCTACAAGCAACCTGTAAAGTGA
TATTGTGTGTGACTATTTTTTCTCTTTTACCACAATATTTGAGTATTAACCCCCCTTTAGCTGTCTTCAA
TTATCATTTAATTCAGAATTTCAGGTAGGCGCGCCTCTAGAGGATCCCCGGGATTGGCCAAAGGACCCAA
AGGTATGTTTCGAATGATACTAACATAACATAGAACATTTTCAGGAGGACCCTTGGCTAGCAGCTCTCCT
GCAGGGTTCGACAAAAATGGTGAGCAAGGGCGAGGAGCTGTTCACCGGGGTGGTGCCCATCCTGGTCGAG
CTGGACGGCGACGTAAACGGCCACAAGTTCAGCGTGTCCGGCGAGGGCGAGGGCGATGCCACCTACGGCA
AGCTGACCCTGAAGTTCATCTGCACCACCGGCAAGCTGCCCGTGCCCTGGCCCACCCTCGTGACCACCTT
GACCTACGGCGTGCAGTGCTTCGCCCGCTACCCCGACCACATGAAACAGCACGACTTCTTCAAGTCCGCC
ATGCCCGAAGGCTACGTCCAGGAGCGCACCATCTTCTTCAAGGACGACGGCAACTACAAGACCCGCGCCG
AGGTGAAGTTCGAGGGCGACACCCTGGTGAACCGCATCGAGCTGAAGGGCATCGACTTCAAGGAGGACGG
CAACATCCTGGGGCACAAGCTGGAGTACAACTACAACAGCCACAAGGTCTATATCACCGCCGACAAGCAG
AAGAACGGCATCAAGGTGAACTTCAAGACCCGCCACAACATCGAGGACGGCAGCGTGCAGCTCGCCGACC
ACTACCAGCAGAACACCCCCATCGGCGACGGCCCCGTGCTGCTGCCCGACAACCACTACCTGAGCACCCA
GTCCGCCCTGAGCAAAGACCCCAACGAGAAGCGCGATCACATGGTCCTGCTGGAGTTCGTGACCGCCGCC
GGGATCACTCTCGGCATGGACGAGCTGTACAAGGGTACCGGTGGATCCGGAATGGCGGCTGGCGGACAAC
CTCAAGGCGCTACACCGGGACAACCCGATCAGAACTTTGACTACATGTTCAAGCTCCTGATAATCGGAAA
TTCATCAGTTGGAAAAACATCATTCCTCTTCCGTTACTGTGATGATTCATTCACTTCTGCCTTCGTCTCT
ACTGTCGGAATCGATTTCAAAGTGAAAACTGTGTTCCGTGGAGACAAACGAGTCAAACTTCAAATCTGGG
ATACCGCCGGACAGGAGAGGTACCGTACCATCACCACCGCCTACTATCGTGGAGCAATGGGATTCATTCT
GATGTATGACATCACTAATGAAGAGTCTTTTAATAGTGTTCAGGATTGGTGCACTCAAATCAAGACATAC
TCATGGGAAAATGCTCAAGTTGTTTTGGTTGGAAATAAATGTGATATGGACTCTGAAAGAGTTGTATCTA
TGGATAGGGGACGCCAACTTGCTGATCAACTTGGTTTGGAATTCTTCGAAACATCAGCCAAGGAGAACAT
TAATGTAAAGGCAGTTTTTGAGAAGTTGGTGGAGATTATTTGTGATAAGATGGCAGAGAGTTTGGATAAG
GACCCACAGCAACAGCCAAAAGGACAGAAGCTCGAAGCGAATCCGACCCAAAAGCCTGCTCAACAGCAAT
GCAATTGCTAAATCAGATATCACTCGAGGAGCTCCCGAGATCTTCAGCGCTCAGCATTCGTAGAATTGTA
AGTTTAAACTTTCTCATACTAACTAACGCGCTCTATTTAAATTTTCAGAATTCCAACTGAGCGCCGGTCG
CTACCATTACCAACTTGTCTGGTGTCAAAAATAATAGGGGCCGCTGTCATCAGAGTAAGTTTAAACTGAG
TTCTACTAACTAACGAGTAATATTTAAATTTTCAGCATCTCGCGCCCGTGCCTCTGACTTCTAAGTCCAA
TTACTCTTCAACATCCCTACATGCTCTTTCTCCCTGTGCTCCCACCCCCTATTTTTGTTATTATCAAAAA
ACTTCTCTTAATTTCTTTGTTTTTTAGCTTCTTTTAAGTCACCTCTAACAATGAAATTGTGTAGATTCAA
AAATAGAATTAATTCGTAATAAAAAGTCGAAAAAAATTGTGCTCCCTCCCCCCATTAATAATAATTCTAT
CCCAAAATCTACACAATGTTCTGTGTACACTTCTTATGTTTTTTACTTCTGATAAATTTTTTTGAAACAT
CATAGAAAAAACCGCACACAAAATACCTTATCATATGTTACGTTTCAGTTTATGACCGCAATTTTTATTT
CTTCGCACGTCTGGGCCTCTCATGACGTCAAATCATGCTCATCGTGAAAAAGTTTTGGAGTATTTTTGGA
ATTTTTCAATCAAGTGAAAGTTTATGAAATTAATTTTCCTGCTTTTGCTTTTTGGGGTTTCCCCTATTGT
TTGTCAAGATTTCGAGGACGGCGTTTTTCTTGCTAAAATCACAAGTATTGATGAGCACGATGCAAGAAAG
ATCGGAAGAAGGTTTGGGTTTGAGGCTCAGTGGAAGGTGAGTAGAAGTTGATAATTTGAAAGTGGAGTAG
TGTCTATGGGGTTTTTGCCTTAAATGACAGAATACATTCCCAATATACCAAACATAACTGTTTCCTACTA
GTCGGCCGTACGGGCCCTTTCGTCTCGCGCGTTTCGGTGATGACGGTGAAAACCTCTGACACATGCAGCT
CCCGGAGACGGTCACAGCTTGTCTGTAAGCGGATGCCGGGAGCAGACAAGCCCGTCAGGGCGCGTCAGCG
GGTGTTGGCGGGTGTCGGGGCTGGCTTAACTATGCGGCATCAGAGCAGATTGTACTGAGAGTGCACCATA
TGCGGTGTGAAATACCGCACAGATGCGTAAGGAGAAAATACCGCATCAGGCGGCCTTAATTAAGGGCCTC
GTGATACGCCTATTTTTATAGGTTAATGTCATGATAATAATGGTTTCTTAGACGTCAGGTGGCACTTTTC
GGGGAAATGTGCGCGGAACCCCTATTTGTTTATTTTTCTAAATACATTCAAATATGTATCCGCTCATGAG
ACAATAACCCTGATAAATGCTTCAATAATATTGAAAAAGGAAGAGTATGAGTATTCAACATTTCCGTGTC
GCCCTTATTCCCTTTTTTGCGGCATTTTGCCTTCCTGTTTTTGCTCACCCAGAAACGCTGGTGAAAGTAA
AAGATGCTGAAGATCAGTTGGGTGCACGAGTGGGTTACATCGAACTGGATCTCAACAGCGGTAAGATCCT
TGAGAGTTTTCGCCCCGAAGAACGTTTTCCAATGATGAGCACTTTTAAAGTTCTGCTATGTGGCGCGGTA
TTATCCCGTATTGACGCCGGGCAAGAGCAACTCGGTCGCCGCATACACTATTCTCAGAATGACTTGGTTG
AGTACTCACCAGTCACAGAAAAGCATCTTACGGATGGCATGACAGTAAGAGAATTATGCAGTGCTGCCAT
AACCATGAGTGATAACACTGCGGCCAACTTACTTCTGACAACGATCGGAGGACCGAAGGAGCTAACCGCT
TTTTTGCACAACATGGGGGATCATGTAACTCGCCTTGATCGTTGGGAACCGGAGCTGAATGAAGCCATAC
CAAACGACGAGCGTGACACCACGATGCCTGTAGCAATGGCAACAACGTTGCGCAAACTATTAACTGGCGA
ACTACTTACTCTAGCTTCCCGGCAACAATTAATAGACTGGATGGAGGCGGATAAAGTTGCAGGACCACTT
CTGCGCTCGGCCCTTCCGGCTGGCTGGTTTATTGCTGATAAATCTGGAGCCGGTGAGCGTGGGTCTCGCG
GTATCATTGCAGCACTGGGGCCAGATGGTAAGCCCTCCCGTATCGTAGTTATCTACACGACGGGGAGTCA
GGCAACTATGGATGAACGAAATAGACAGATCGCTGAGATAGGTGCCTCACTGATTAAGCATTGGTAACTG
TCAGACCAAGTTTACTCATATATACTTTAGATTGATTTAAAACTTCATTTTTAATTTAAAAGGATCTAGG
TGAAGATCCTTTTTGATAATCTCATGACCAAAATCCCTTAACGTGAGTTTTCGTTCCACTGAGCGTCAGA
CCCCGTAGAAAAGATCAAAGGATCTTCTTGAGATCCTTTTTTTCTGCGCGTAATCTGCTGCTTGCAAACA
AAAAAACCACCGCTACCAGCGGTGGTTTGTTTGCCGGATCAAGAGCTACCAACTCTTTTTCCGAAGGTAA
CTGGCTTCAGCAGAGCGCAGATACCAAATACTGTTCTTCTAGTGTAGCCGTAGTTAGGCCACCACTTCAA
GAACTCTGTAGCACCGCCTACATACCTCGCTCTGCTAATCCTGTTACCAGTGGCTGCTGCCAGTGGCGAT
AAGTCGTGTCTTACCGGGTTGGACTCAAGACGATAGTTACCGGATAAGGCGCAGCGGTCGGGCTGAACGG
GGGGTTCGTGCACACAGCCCAGCTTGGAGCGAACGACCTACACCGAACTGAGATACCTACAGCGTGAGCT
ATGAGAAAGCGCCACGCTTCCCGAAGGGAGAAAGGCGGACAGGTATCCGGTAAGCGGCAGGGTCGGAACA
GGAGAGCGCACGAGGGAGCTTCCAGGGGGAAACGCCTGGTATCTTTATAGTCCTGTCGGGTTTCGCCACC
TCTGACTTGAGCGTCGATTTTTGTGATGCTCGTCAGGGGGGCGGAGCCTATGGAAAAACGCCAGCAACGC
GGCCTTTTTACGGTTCCTGGCCTTTTGCTGGCCTTTTGCTCACATGTTCTTTCCTGCGTTATCCCCTGAT
TCTGTGGATAACCGTATTACCGCCTTTGAGTGAGCTGATACCGCTCGCCGCAGCCGAACGACCGAGCGCA
GCGAGTCAGTGAGCGAGGAAGCGGAAGAGCGCCCAATACGCAAACCGCCTCTCCCCGCGCGTTGGCCGAT
TCATTAATGCAGCTGGCACGACAGGTTTCCCGACTGGAAAGCGGGCAGTGAGCGCAACGCAATTAATGTG
AGTTAGCTCACTCATTAGGCACCCCAGGCTTTACACTTTATGCTTCCGGCTCGTATGTTGTGTGGA
Features (pLannotate 1.2.2; 13 found; start..end, strand, type, name):
      2..18      +  protein_bind   lac operator: The lac repressor binds to the lac operator to inhibit transcription in E. coli. This inhibition can be relieved by adding lactose or isopropyl-β-D-thiogalactopyranoside (IPTG). lac repressor encoded by lacI
   3465..3482    -  misc_feature   MCS (fragment): pUC18/19 multiple cloning site
   3587..4303    +  CDS            Emerald: Emerald is a basic (constitutively fluorescent) green fluorescent protein published in 1998, derived from Aequorea victoria. It is reported to be a very rapidly-maturing weak dimer.
   4322..4978    +  CDS            rab-3: RAB3_CAEEL - Experimental evidence at protein level: Swiss-Prot protein existence level 1. Involved in exocytosis by regulating a late step in synaptic vesicle fusion. Could play a role in neurotransmitter release by regulating membrane flow in the nerve terminal (By similarity). Plays a role in the recruitment of endophilin unc-57 to synaptic vesicles (PubMed:21029864). Probably by controlling dense-core vesicle trafficking, plays a role in the AVG neuron-mediated formation of the right axon tract of the ventral nerve cord (PubMed:27116976). From Caenorhabditis elegans.
   5694..5846    +  CDS            aex-5 (fragment): AEX5_CAEEL - Also known as kpc-3 From Caenorhabditis elegans.
   5974..6009    +  CDS            rop (fragment): Rop protein, which maintains plasmids at low copy number; rop
   6111..6210    +  misc_feature   bom (fragment): basis of mobility region from pBR322
   6312..6416    +  promoter       AmpR promoter: bla
   6417..7277    +  CDS            AmpR: β-lactamase; bla; confers resistance to ampicillin, carbenicillin, and related antibiotics
   7448..8036    +  rep_origin     ori: high-copy-number ColE1/pMB1/pBR322/pUC origin of replication
   8219..8311    +  CDS            lacI (fragment): lac repressor; lacI; The lac repressor binds to the lac operator to inhibit transcription in E. coli. This inhibition can be relieved by adding lactose or isopropyl-β-D-thiogalactopyranoside (IPTG).
   8324..8345    +  protein_bind   CAP binding site: CAP binding activates transcription in the presence of cAMP. E. coli catabolite activator protein
   8360..8390    +  promoter       lac promoter: promoter for the E. coli lac operon
