[The description below was written by a language model from this plasmid's Addgene catalogue record and pLannotate feature annotations shown in this document.]
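Description:
KG#901 is a pUC-based, high-copy plasmid of about 8.4–8.5 kb (the catalogue lists 8,455 bp; the sequenced record is 8,396 nt). It is used to make transgenic Caenorhabditis elegans that express a fluorescent synaptic vesicle marker. Although catalogued as a bacterial expression vector, E. coli serves only for propagation, through the ColE1/pUC origin and the ampicillin resistance (β-lactamase) cassette. The lac promoter and operator, CAP site, and lacI, rop and bom fragments found by annotation are backbone remnants with no stated role in the design.

The payload is a worm expression cassette in which a roughly 3.4 kb mig-13 promoter drives an N-terminal fusion of Emerald, a rapidly maturing green fluorescent protein derived from Aequorea victoria GFP, to the rab-3 cDNA. RAB-3 is a small GTPase associated with synaptic vesicles, so the fusion labels vesicle populations. The cassette ends with the unc-54 3' control region. Three synthetic introns are included to boost expression of intronless inserts: one in the 5' UTR, one just upstream of the unc-54 3' region, and one within that 3' UTR. The promoter, introns and unc-54 region are not annotated in the feature table. The short aex-5 fragment called downstream of rab-3 lies where the unc-54 3' region would be expected and is not described as a designed component.

According to the depositor, mig-13 drives expression in the cholinergic motor neuron DA9 from hatching to adulthood and in VA12 from mid-larval stages. It is also occasionally active in PHAL, PVCL and LUAL, and in many neurons anterior to the vulva. The construct is intended for imaging synaptic vesicle distribution in a single neuron in living animals. The polylinker, derived from a Fire Lab vector, also allows the 3' region to be swapped to create C-terminal fluorescent protein fusions.
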