Addgene plasmid #110936: KG#901
Purpose: Expresses Emerald-RAB-3 in the cholinergic motor neuron DA9 for imaging synaptic vesicles in a single neuron in a living animal
Depositing lab: Kenneth Miller. Depositing organization: Oklahoma Medical Research Foundation. Publication: Sentryn Acts with a Subset of Active Zone Proteins To Optimize the Localization of Synaptic Vesicles in Caenorhabditis elegans. Edwards SL, Morrison LM, Manning L, Stec N, Richmond JE, Miller KG. Genetics. 2018 Nov;210(3):947-968. doi: 10.1534/genetics.118.301466. PubMed 30401765.
Backbone
  Vector backbone: pUC
  Backbone size w/o insert (bp): 2632
  Total vector size (bp): 8455
  Vector type: Bacterial Expression
Growth in bacteria
  Bacterial resistance: Ampicillin, 100 μg/mL
  Growth temperature: 37°C
  Growth strain: DH5alpha
  Copy number: High Copy
Gene/Insert 1
  Gene/Insert name: mig-13 promoter
  Species: C. elegans (nematode)
  Insert size (bp): 3393
  Cloning method: Unknown
  Sequencing primers: 5′ Unknown
Gene/Insert 2
  Gene/Insert name: Emerald-RAB-3
  Species: C. elegans (nematode)
  Insert size (bp): 1395
  Cloning method: Unknown
  Sequencing primers: 5′ Unknown
Gene/Insert 3
  Gene/Insert name: unc-54 3' control region with 1 artificial intron just upstream and 1 artificial intron in control region
  Species: C. elegans (nematode)
  Insert size (bp): 940
  Cloning method: Unknown
  Sequencing primers: 5′ Unknown
Terms and licenses: Academic/Nonprofit Terms; Industry Terms: Not Available to Industry
Depositor comments: Used ApE plasmid editor to digitally construct the plasmid, then designed the primers necessary to assemble Emerald and RAB-3 into the mig-13:: vector background. We then used Herculase II to produce the fragments and the NEBuilder Master Mix to make the new plasmid. Transformed into XL1-Blue electrocompetent cells. Did Qiagen preps on 2 clones, screened by PCR, and submitted 1 clone for sequence of the Emerald-RAB-3 region. Froze the DNA and made a glycerol stock. Sizes and locations of the component fragments the below table: KG#471 mig-13 promoter and vector sequences 7.1 kb KG#858 Emerald 720 bp KG#776 rab-3 cDNA 660 bp In transgenic animals, this vector will produce Emerald-RAB-3 to tag synaptic vesicles in the DA9 cholinergic motor neuron, thus allowing visualization of synaptic vesicles in a single neuron in living animals. Features of the expression construct: The mig-13 promoter drives expression in DA9 from hatching to adult and VA12 from mid-larval to adult stages. Also drives expression occasionally in PHAL, PVCL, and LUAL in addition to many neurons anterior to the vulva. This vector has 3 synthetic introns for increasing the robustness of intronless insert expression: 1 in the 5' UTR, one just upstream of the unc-54 3' UTR/ control region, and one in the 3' UTR of unc-54. The new MCS in this construct is derived from pPD96.52, with the addition of an 8-cutter Sbf I site between Nhe I and Kpn I. Note: this vector can be converted to a vector that fuses GFP, YFP, or CFP onto the C-terminus of the protein as follows: Remove the ~1000 bp (Kpn I or Age I) + (Spe I or BsiW I [expensive, 55 C cutter with 50% activity at 37 C; heat inactivate 80 C] or Apa I) fragment containing the unc-54 3’ control region from this plasmid and replace it with the ~1800 bp like-digested fragment containing 3-intron S65C GFP (see pPD94.81 in Fire Lab plasmids), YFP (see pPD136.64 in Fire Lab plasmids) or CFP (see pPD136.61 in Fire Lab plasmids) + the unc-54 3’ UTR and control region. Note if Spe I is used to cut these Fire Lab vectors, you get 3 bands: 1100, 1800, and 4000 (total size 6.9 Kb). The 1800 bp band is the XFP-containing band. For C-terminal fusions, remember to leave the stop codon off of the upstream protein. For the above-mentioned Fire Lab vectors, the reading frame for the downstream XFP relative to the Kpn I and Age I sites is as follows (triplets are the reading frame codons): Kpn I G GTA CCG GT Age I Alternatively, use Gibson Assembly/ NEBuilder to insert any genetically encoded fluorescent protein at the N- or C-terminus of your protein.
How to cite: KG#901 was a gift from Kenneth Miller (Addgene plasmid # 110936 ; http://n2t.net/addgene:110936 ; RRID:Addgene_110936)
